>Addgene plasmid #123641 | pUC19-U6-tRNAx2 | depositor full sequence | sequence record 235875 | pUC19-U6-tRNAx2 sequence 3078 bps
TCGCGCGTTTCGGTGATGACGGTGAAAACCTCTGACACATGCAGCTCCCGGAGACGGTCACAGCTTGTCT
GTAAGCGGATGCCGGGAGCAGACAAGCCCGTCAGGGCGCGTCAGCGGGTGTTGGCGGGTGTCGGGGCTGG
CTTAACTATGCGGCATCAGAGCAGATTGTACTGAGAGTGCACCATATGCGGTGTGAAATACCGCACAGAT
GCGTAAGGAGAAAATACCGCATCAGGCGCCATTCGCCATTCAGGCTGCGCAACTGTTGGGAAGGGCGATC
GGTGCGGGCCTCTTCGCTATTACGCCAGCTGGCGAAAGGGGGATGTGCTGCAAGGCGATTAAGTTGGGTA
ACGCCAGGGTTTTCCCAGTCACGACGTTGTAAAACGACGGCCAGTGAATTCGAGGGCCTATTTCCCATGA
TTCCTTCATATTTGCATATACGATACAAGGCTGTTAGAGAGATAATTGGAATTAATTTGACTGTAAACAC
AAAGATATTAGTACAAAATACGTGACGTAGAAAGTAATAATTTCTTGGGTAGTTTGCAGTTTTAAAATTA
TGTTTTAAAATGGACTATCATATGCTTACCGTAACTTGAAAGTATTTCGATTTCTTGGCTTTATATATCT
TGTGGAAAGGACGAAACACCGGAACAAAGCACCAGTGGTCTAGTGGTGGAATAGTACCCTGCCACGGTAC
AGACCCGGGTTCGATTCCCGGCTGGTGCAAGAGACCGAGAGAGGGTCTCAAACAAAGCACCAGTGGTCTA
GTGGTGGAATAGTACCCTGCCACGGTACAGACCCGGGTTCGATTCCCGGCTGGTGCATTTTTTTTTTTAA
GCTTGGCGTAATCATGGTCATAGCTGTTTCCTGTGTGAAATTGTTATCCGCTCACAATTCCACACAACAT
ACGAGCCGGAAGCATAAAGTGTAAAGCCTGGGGTGCCTAATGAGTGAGCTAACTCACATTAATTGCGTTG
CGCTCACTGCCCGCTTTCCAGTCGGGAAACCTGTCGTGCCAGCTGCATTAATGAATCGGCCAACGCGCGG
GGAGAGGCGGTTTGCGTATTGGGCGCTCTTCCGCTTCCTCGCTCACTGACTCGCTGCGCTCGGTCGTTCG
GCTGCGGCGAGCGGTATCAGCTCACTCAAAGGCGGTAATACGGTTATCCACAGAATCAGGGGATAACGCA
GGAAAGAACATGTGAGCAAAAGGCCAGCAAAAGGCCAGGAACCGTAAAAAGGCCGCGTTGCTGGCGTTTT
TCCATAGGCTCCGCCCCCCTGACGAGCATCACAAAAATCGACGCTCAAGTCAGAGGTGGCGAAACCCGAC
AGGACTATAAAGATACCAGGCGTTTCCCCCTGGAAGCTCCCTCGTGCGCTCTCCTGTTCCGACCCTGCCG
CTTACCGGATACCTGTCCGCCTTTCTCCCTTCGGGAAGCGTGGCGCTTTCTCATAGCTCACGCTGTAGGT
ATCTCAGTTCGGTGTAGGTCGTTCGCTCCAAGCTGGGCTGTGTGCACGAACCCCCCGTTCAGCCCGACCG
CTGCGCCTTATCCGGTAACTATCGTCTTGAGTCCAACCCGGTAAGACACGACTTATCGCCACTGGCAGCA
GCCACTGGTAACAGGATTAGCAGAGCGAGGTATGTAGGCGGTGCTACAGAGTTCTTGAAGTGGTGGCCTA
ACTACGGCTACACTAGAAGAACAGTATTTGGTATCTGCGCTCTGCTGAAGCCAGTTACCTTCGGAAAAAG
AGTTGGTAGCTCTTGATCCGGCAAACAAACCACCGCTGGTAGCGGTGGTTTTTTTGTTTGCAAGCAGCAG
ATTACGCGCAGAAAAAAAGGATCTCAAGAAGATCCTTTGATCTTTTCTACGGGGTCTGACGCTCAGTGGA
ACGAAAACTCACGTTAAGGGATTTTGGTCATGAGATTATCAAAAAGGATCTTCACCTAGATCCTTTTAAA
TTAAAAATGAAGTTTTAAATCAATCTAAAGTATATATGAGTAAACTTGGTCTGACAGTTACCAATGCTTA
ATCAGTGAGGCACCTATCTCAGCGATCTGTCTATTTCGTTCATCCATAGTTGCCTGACTCCCCGTCGTGT
AGATAACTACGATACGGGAGGGCTTACCATCTGGCCCCAGTGCTGCAATGATACCGCGTGAGCCACGCTC
ACCGGCTCCAGATTTATCAGCAATAAACCAGCCAGCCGGAAGGGCCGAGCGCAGAAGTGGTCCTGCAACT
TTATCCGCCTCCATCCAGTCTATTAATTGTTGCCGGGAAGCTAGAGTAAGTAGTTCGCCAGTTAATAGTT
TGCGCAACGTTGTTGCCATTGCTACAGGCATCGTGGTGTCACGCTCGTCGTTTGGTATGGCTTCATTCAG
CTCCGGTTCCCAACGATCAAGGCGAGTTACATGATCCCCCATGTTGTGCAAAAAAGCGGTTAGCTCCTTC
GGTCCTCCGATCGTTGTCAGAAGTAAGTTGGCCGCAGTGTTATCACTCATGGTTATGGCAGCACTGCATA
ATTCTCTTACTGTCATGCCATCCGTAAGATGCTTTTCTGTGACTGGTGAGTACTCAACCAAGTCATTCTG
AGAATAGTGTATGCGGCGACCGAGTTGCTCTTGCCCGGCGTCAATACGGGATAATACCGCGCCACATAGC
AGAACTTTAAAAGTGCTCATCATTGGAAAACGTTCTTCGGGGCGAAAACTCTCAAGGATCTTACCGCTGT
TGAGATCCAGTTCGATGTAACCCACTCGTGCACCCAACTGATCTTCAGCATCTTTTACTTTCACCAGCGT
TTCTGGGTGAGCAAAAACAGGAAGGCAAAATGCCGCAAAAAAGGGAATAAGGGCGACACGGAAATGTTGA
ATACTCATACTCTTCCTTTTTCAATATTATTGAAGCATTTATCAGGGTTATTGTCTCATGAGCGGATACA
TATTTGAATGTATTTAGAAAAATAAACAAATAGGGGTTCCGCGCACATTTCCCCGAAAAGTGCCACCTGA
CGTCTAAGAAACCATTATTATCATGACATTAACCTATAAAAATAGGCGTATCACGAGGCCCTTTCGTC
Features (pLannotate 1.2.2; 13 found; start..end, strand, type, name):
    137..236     +  misc_feature   bom (fragment): basis of mobility region from pBR322
    242..399     -  CDS            lacZα (fragment): LacZα fragment of β-galactosidase; lacZ fragment
    402..642     +  promoter       U6 promoter: RNA polymerase III promoter for human U6 snRNA
    658..728     +  ncRNA          tRNA: Accession: RF00005 - tRNA
    756..826     +  ncRNA          tRNA: Accession: RF00005 - tRNA
    881..897     -  protein_bind   lac operator: The lac repressor binds to the lac operator to inhibit transcription in E. coli. This inhibition can be relieved by adding lactose or isopropyl-β-D-thiogalactopyranoside (IPTG). lac repressor encoded by lacI
    905..935     -  promoter       lac promoter: promoter for the E. coli lac operon
    950..971     -  protein_bind   CAP binding site: CAP binding activates transcription in the presence of cAMP. E. coli catabolite activator protein
    984..1076    -  CDS            lacI (fragment): lac repressor; lacI; The lac repressor binds to the lac operator to inhibit transcription in E. coli. This inhibition can be relieved by adding lactose or isopropyl-β-D-thiogalactopyranoside (IPTG).
   1259..1847    -  rep_origin     ori: high-copy-number ColE1/pMB1/pBR322/pUC origin of replication
   2018..2878    -  CDS            AmpR: β-lactamase; bla; confers resistance to ampicillin, carbenicillin, and related antibiotics
   2879..2983    -  promoter       AmpR promoter: bla
   3078..35      +  CDS            rop (fragment) (across the origin): Rop protein, which maintains plasmids at low copy number; rop
