>Addgene plasmid #123641 | pUC19-U6-tRNAx2 | addgene full sequence | sequence record 240582 | Addgene NGS Result
CTGGCGAAAGGGGGATGTGCTGCAAGGCGATTAAGTTGGGTAACGCCAGGGTTTTCCCAGTCACGACGTT
GTAAAACGACGGCCAGTGAATTCGAGGGCCTATTTCCCATGATTCCTTCATATTTGCATATACGATACAA
GGCTGTTAGAGAGATAATTGGAATTAATTTGACTGTAAACACAAAGATATTAGTACAAAATACGTGACGT
AGAAAGTAATAATTTCTTGGGTAGTTTGCAGTTTTAAAATTATGTTTTAAAATGGACTATCATATGCTTA
CCGTAACTTGAAAGTATTTCGATTTCTTGGCTTTATATATCTTGTGGAAAGGACGAAACACCGGAACAAA
GCACCAGTGGTCTAGTGGTGGAATAGTACCCTGCCACGGTACAGACCCGGGTTCGATTCCCGGCTGGTGC
AAGAGACCGAGAGAGGGTCTCAAACAAAGCACCAGTGGTCTAGTGGTGGAATAGTACCCTGCCACGGTAC
AGACCCGGGTTCGATTCCCGGCTGGTGCATTTTTTTTTTTAAGCTTGGCGTAATCATGGTCATAGCTGTT
TCCTGTGTGAAATTGTTATCCGCTCACAATTCCACACAACATACGAGCCGGAAGCATAAAGTGTAAAGCC
TGGGGTGCCTAATGAGTGAGCTAACTCACATTAATTGCGTTGCGCTCACTGCCCGCTTTCCAGTCGGGAA
ACCTGTCGTGCCAGCTGCATTAATGAATCGGCCAACGCGCGGGGAGAGGCGGTTTGCGTATTGGGCGCTC
TTCCGCTTCCTCGCTCACTGACTCGCTGCGCTCGGTCGTTCGGCTGCGGCGAGCGGTATCAGCTCACTCA
AAGGCGGTAATACGGTTATCCACAGAATCAGGGGATAACGCAGGAAAGAACATGTGAGCAAAAGGCCAGC
AAAAGGCCAGGAACCGTAAAAAGGCCGCGTTGCTGGCGTTTTTCCATAGGCTCCGCCCCCCTGACGAGCA
TCACAAAAATCGACGCTCAAGTCAGAGGTGGCGAAACCCGACAGGACTATAAAGATACCAGGCGTTTCCC
CCTGGAAGCTCCCTCGTGCGCTCTCCTGTTCCGACCCTGCCGCTTACCGGATACCTGTCCGCCTTTCTCC
CTTCGGGAAGCGTGGCGCTTTCTCATAGCTCACGCTGTAGGTATCTCAGTTCGGTGTAGGTCGTTCGCTC
CAAGCTGGGCTGTGTGCACGAACCCCCCGTTCAGCCCGACCGCTGCGCCTTATCCGGTAACTATCGTCTT
GAGTCCAACCCGGTAAGACACGACTTATCGCCACTGGCAGCAGCCACTGGTAACAGGATTAGCAGAGCGA
GGTATGTAGGCGGTGCTACAGAGTTCTTGAAGTGGTGGCCTAACTACGGCTACACTAGAAGAACAGTATT
TGGTATCTGCGCTCTGCTGAAGCCAGTTACCTTCGGAAAAAGAGTTGGTAGCTCTTGATCCGGCAAACAA
ACCACCGCTGGTAGCGGTGGTTTTTTTGTTTGCAAGCAGCAGATTACGCGCAGAAAAAAAGGATCTCAAG
AAGATCCTTTGATCTTTTCTACGGGGTCTGACGCTCAGTGGAACGAAAACTCACGTTAAGGGATTTTGGT
CATGAGATTATCAAAAAGGATCTTCACCTAGATCCTTTTAAATTAAAAATGAAGTTTTAAATCAATCTAA
AGTATATATGAGTAAACTTGGTCTGACAGTTACCAATGCTTAATCAGTGAGGCACCTATCTCAGCGATCT
GTCTATTTCGTTCATCCATAGTTGCCTGACTCCCCGTCGTGTAGATAACTACGATACGGGAGGGCTTACC
ATCTGGCCCCAGTGCTGCAATGATACCGCGAGAGCCACGCTCACCGGCTCCAGATTTATCAGCAATAAAC
CAGCCAGCCGGAAGGGCCGAGCGCAGAAGTGGTCCTGCAACTTTATCCGCCTCCATCCAGTCTATTAATT
GTTGCCGGGAAGCTAGAGTAAGTAGTTCGCCAGTTAATAGTTTGCGCAACGTTGTTGCCATTGCTACAGG
CATCGTGGTGTCACGCTCGTCGTTTGGTATGGCTTCATTCAGCTCCGGTTCCCAACGATCAAGGCGAGTT
ACATGATCCCCCATGTTGTGCAAAAAAGCGGTTAGCTCCTTCGGTCCTCCGATCGTTGTCAGAAGTAAGT
TGGCCGCAGTGTTATCACTCATGGTTATGGCAGCACTGCATAATTCTCTTACTGTCATGCCATCCGTAAG
ATGCTTTTCTGTGACTGGTGAGTACTCAACCAAGTCATTCTGAGAATAGTGTATGCGGCGACCGAGTTGC
TCTTGCCCGGCGTCAATACGGGATAATACCGCGCCACATAGCAGAACTTTAAAAGTGCTCATCATTGGAA
AACGTTCTTCGGGGCGAAAACTCTCAAGGATCTTACCGCTGTTGAGATCCAGTTCGATGTAACCCACTCG
TGCACCCAACTGATCTTCAGCATCTTTTACTTTCACCAGCGTTTCTGGGTGAGCAAAAACAGGAAGGCAA
AATGCCGCAAAAAAGGGAATAAGGGCGACACGGAAATGTTGAATACTCATACTCTTCCTTTTTCAATATT
ATTGAAGCATTTATCAGGGTTATTGTCTCATGAGCGGATACATATTTGAATGTATTTAGAAAAATAAACA
AATAGGGGTTCCGCGCACATTTCCCCGAAAAGTGCCACCTGACGTCTAAGAAACCATTATTATCATGACA
TTAACCTATAAAAATAGGCGTATCACGAGGCCCTTTCGTCTCGCGCGTTTCGGTGATGACGGTGAAAACC
TCTGACACATGCAGCTCCCGGAGACGGTCACAGCTTGTCTGTAAGCGGATGCCGGGAGCAGACAAGCCCG
TCAGGGCGCGTCAGCGGGTGTTGGCGGGTGTCGGGGCTGGCTTAACTATGCGGCATCAGAGCAGATTGTA
CTGAGAGTGCACCATATGCGGTGTGAAATACCGCACAGATGCGTAAGGAGAAAATACCGCATCAGGCGCC
ATTCGCCATTCAGGCTGCGCAACTGTTGGGAAGGGCGATCGGTGCGGGCCTCTTCGCTATTACGCCAG
Features (pLannotate 1.2.2; 13 found; start..end, strand, type, name):
     94..334     +  promoter       U6 promoter: RNA polymerase III promoter for human U6 snRNA
    350..420     +  ncRNA          tRNA: Accession: RF00005 - tRNA
    448..518     +  ncRNA          tRNA: Accession: RF00005 - tRNA
    573..589     -  protein_bind   lac operator: The lac repressor binds to the lac operator to inhibit transcription in E. coli. This inhibition can be relieved by adding lactose or isopropyl-β-D-thiogalactopyranoside (IPTG). lac repressor encoded by lacI
    597..627     -  promoter       lac promoter: promoter for the E. coli lac operon
    642..663     -  protein_bind   CAP binding site: CAP binding activates transcription in the presence of cAMP. E. coli catabolite activator protein
    676..768     -  CDS            lacI (fragment): lac repressor; lacI; The lac repressor binds to the lac operator to inhibit transcription in E. coli. This inhibition can be relieved by adding lactose or isopropyl-β-D-thiogalactopyranoside (IPTG).
    951..1539    -  rep_origin     ori: high-copy-number ColE1/pMB1/pBR322/pUC origin of replication
   1710..2570    -  CDS            AmpR: β-lactamase; bla; confers resistance to ampicillin, carbenicillin, and related antibiotics
   2571..2675    -  promoter       AmpR promoter: bla
   2770..2805    +  CDS            rop (fragment): Rop protein, which maintains plasmids at low copy number; rop
   2907..3006    +  misc_feature   bom (fragment): basis of mobility region from pBR322
   3012..91      -  CDS            lacZα (fragment) (across the origin): LacZα fragment of β-galactosidase; lacZ fragment
