[The description below was written by a language model from this plasmid's Addgene catalogue record and pLannotate feature annotations shown in this document.]
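Description:
pUC19-U6-tRNAx2 is a small (about 3.1 kb) empty backbone built on pUC19 in which the native BsaI site has been mutated. It is catalogued as a mammalian expression vector for genome editing. In E. coli it is maintained at high copy through the ColE1/pUC-type origin and selected with ampicillin via the β-lactamase gene and its own promoter. Leftover pUC19 elements are also annotated: the lac promoter, operator and CAP site, a truncated lacZα, and short fragments matching lacI, rop and bom. These are vestigial and have no evident role in the cassette. The depositor and sequencing-verified records are the same length and carry the same thirteen features in the same order, differing only in where numbering starts.

The functional payload is a human U6 RNA polymerase III promoter followed closely by two tRNA elements of about 70 nt each, separated by a short spacer of under 30 nt. No insert is recorded, so the plasmid is supplied as an acceptor. The arrangement suggests that a guide RNA sequence is meant to be cloned between the two tRNAs. After U6-driven transcription in mammalian cells, endogenous tRNA-processing enzymes would then excise the flanking tRNAs and release a guide with defined ends. Removal of the backbone BsaI site is consistent with BsaI-based (Golden Gate style) cloning into that spacer, although the record does not annotate cloning sites or state this explicitly. The identity of the tRNAs and the presence of a Pol III terminator are also not given. The associated publication concerns Cas12a orthologs and optimised crRNA scaffolds, pointing to expression of crRNAs for Cas12a-mediated editing. The nuclease itself is not encoded here and must be provided separately.
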