Addgene plasmid #123641: pUC19-U6-tRNAx2
Purpose: (Empty Backbone) Mammalian expression, Genome editing, backbone
Depositing lab: Wei Li. Depositing organization: Institute of Zoology, Chinese Academy of Sciences. Publication: Enhanced mammalian genome editing by new Cas12a orthologs with optimized crRNA scaffolds. Teng F, Li J, Cui T, Xu K, Guo L, Gao Q, Feng G, Chen C, Han D, Zhou Q, Li W. Genome Biol. 2019 Feb 5;20(1):15. doi: 10.1186/s13059-019-1620-8. PubMed 30717767.
Backbone
  Vector backbone: pUC19, BsaI site mutated
  Vector type: Mammalian Expression
Growth in bacteria
  Bacterial resistance: Ampicillin, 100 μg/mL
  Growth temperature: 37°C
  Growth strain: DH5alpha
  Copy number: High Copy
Gene/Insert
  Gene/Insert name: None
Terms and licenses: Academic/Nonprofit Terms; Industry Terms: Not Available to Industry
How to cite: pUC19-U6-tRNAx2 was a gift from Wei Li (Addgene plasmid # 123641 ; http://n2t.net/addgene:123641 ; RRID:Addgene_123641)
